>Addgene plasmid #129985 | pRDAX-108 N-Tag GFP[2] L10 FRB EBPF2 | depositor full sequence | sequence record 249363 | Full Sequence
GCCTGCCTCCAGGCCTCAATATTGGCCATTAGCCATATTATTCATTGGTTATATAGCATAAATCAATATT
GGCTATTGGCCATTGCATACGTTGTATCTATATCATAATATGTACATTTATATTGGCTCATGTCCAATAT
GACCGCCATGTTGGCATTGATTATTGACTAGTTATTAATAGTAATCAATTACGGGGTCATTAGTTCATAG
CCCATATATGGAGTTCCGCGTTACATAACTTACGGTAAATGGCCCGCCTGGCTGACCGCCCAACGACCCC
CGCCCATTGACGTCAATAATGACGTATGTTCCCATAGTAACGCCAATAGGGACTTTCCATTGACGTCAAT
GGGTGGAGTATTTACGGTAAACTGCCCACTTGGCAGTACATCAAGTGTATCATATGCCAAGTCCGCCCCC
TATTGACGTCAATGACGGTAAATGGCCCGCCTGGCATTATGCCCAGTACATGACCTTACGGGACTTTCCT
ACTTGGCAGTACATCTACGTATTAGTCATCGCTATTACCATGGTGATGCGGTTTTGGCAGTACACCAATG
GGCGTGGATAGCGGTTTGACTCACGGGGATTTCCAAGTCTCCACCCCATTGACGTCAATGGGAGTTTGTT
TTGGCACCAAAATCAACGGGACTTTCCAAAATGTCGTAATAACCCCGCCCCGTTGACGCAAATGGGCGGT
AGGCGTGTACGGTGGGAGGTCTATATAAGCAGAGCTCGTTTAGTGAACCGTCAGATCACTAGAAGCTTTA
TTGCGGTAGTTTATCACAGTTAAATTGCTAACGCAGTCAGTGCTTCTGACACAACAGTCTCGAACTTAAG
CTGCAGAAGTTGGTCGTGAGGCACTGGGCAGGTAAGTATCAAGGTTACAAGACAGGTTTAAGGAGACCAA
TAGAAACTGGGCTTGTCGAGACAGAGAAGACTCTTGCGTTTCTGATAGGCACCTATTGGTCTTACTGACA
TCCACTTTGCCTTTCTCTCCACAGGTGTCCACTCCCAGGCCACCATGGAAAAGAGGGACCACATGGTGCT
GCTCGAGTACGTCACAGCAGCTGGCATCACCGATGCCAGCGGGAGCTCTGCCAGCGGTGGCAGCACCTCC
GTGGCCATCCTCTGGCATGAGATGTGGCATGAAGGCCTGGAAGAGGCATCTCGTTTGTACTTTGGGGAAA
GGAACGTGAAAGGCATGTTTGAGGTGCTGGAGCCCTTGCATGCTATGATGGAACGGGGCCCCCAGACTCT
GAAGGAAACATCCTTTAATCAGGCCTATGGTCGAGATTTAATGGAGGCCCAAGAGTGGTGCAGGAAGTAC
ATGAAATCAGGGAATGTCAAGGACCTCACCCAAGCCTGGGACCTCTATTATCATGTGTTCCGACGAATCT
CATAAGAATTCAGATCCGCCCCTCTCCCTCCCCCCCCCCTAACGTTACTGGCCGAAGCCGCTTGGAATAA
GGCCGGTGTGCGTTTGTCTATATGTTATTTTCCACCATATTGCCGTCTTTTGGCAATGTGAGGGCCCGGA
AACCTGGCCCTGTCTTCTTGACGAGCATTCCTAGGGGTCTTTCCCCTCTCGCCAAAGGAATGCAAGGTCT
GTTGAATGTCGTGAAGGAAGCAGTTCCTCTGGTAGCTTCTTGAAGACAAACAACGTCTGTAGCGACCCTT
TGCAGGCAGCGGAACCCCCCACCTGGCGACAGGTGCCTCTGCGGCCAAAAGCCACGTGTATAAGATACAC
CTGCAAAGGCGGCACAACCCCAGTGCCACGTTGTGAGTTGGATAGTTGTGGAAAGAGTCAAATGGCTCTC
CTCAAGCGTATTCAACAAGGGGCTGAAGGATGCCCAGAAGGTACCCCATTGTATGGGATCTGATCTGGGG
CCTCGGTACACATGCTTTACATGTGTTTAGTCGAGGTTAAAAAAACGTCTAGGCCCCCCGAACCACGGGG
ACGTGGTTTTCCTTTGAAAAACACGATGATAATATGGCCACAACCATGGTGAGCAAGGGCGAGGAGCTGT
TCACCGGGGTGGTGCCCATCCTGGTCGAGCTGGACGGCGACGTAAACGGCCACAAGTTCAGCGTGAGGGG
CGAGGGCGAGGGCGATGCCACCAACGGCAAGCTGACCCTGAAGTTCATCTGCACCACCGGCAAGCTGCCC
GTGCCCTGGCCCACCCTCGTGACCACCCTGAGCCACGGCGTGCAGTGCTTCGCCCGCTACCCCGACCACA
TGAAGCAGCACGACTTCTTCAAGTCCGCCATGCCCGAAGGCTACGTCCAGGAGCGCACCATCTTCTTCAA
GGACGACGGCACCTACAAGACCCGCGCCGAGGTGAAGTTCGAGGGCGACACCCTGGTGAACCGCATCGAG
CTGAAGGGCGTCGACTTCAAGGAGGACGGCAACATCCTGGGGCACAAGCTGGAGTACAACTTCAACAGCC
ACAACATCTATATCATGGCCGTCAAGCAGAAGAACGGCATCAAGGTGAACTTCAAGATCCGCCACAACGT
GGAGGACGGCAGCGTGCAGCTCGCCGACCACTACCAGCAGAACACCCCCATCGGCGACGGCCCCGTGCTG
CTGCCCGACAGCCACTACCTGAGCACCCAGTCCGTGCTGAGCAAAGACCCCAACGAGAAGCGCGATCACA
TGGTCCTGCTGGAGTTCCGCACCGCCGCCGGGATCACTCTCGGCATGGACGAGCTGTACAAGTAAACCGG
TGCTCGAGGTACCGATGAATAGCTAAGGTAGAGGCCGCAGGTAAGTATCAAGGTTACAAGACAGGTTTAA
GGAGACCAATAGAAACTGGGCTTGTCGAGACAGAGAAGACTCTTGCGTTTCTGATAGGCACCTATTGGTC
TTACTGACATCCACTTTGCCTTTCTCTCCACAGGTGTCGACAATCAACCTCTGGATTACAAAATTTGTGA
AAGATTGACTGGTATTCTTAACTATGTTGCTCCTTTTACGCTATGTGGATACGCTGCTTTAATGCCTTTG
TATCATGCTATTGCTTCCCGTATGGCTTTCATTTTCTCCTCCTTGTATAAATCCTGGTTGCTGTCTCTTT
ATGAGGAGTTGTGGCCCGTTGTCAGGCAACGTGGCGTGGTGTGCACTGTGTTTGCTGACGCAACCCCCAC
TGGTTGGGGCATTGCCACCACCTGTCAGCTCCTTTCCGGGACTTTCGCTTTCCCCCTCCCTATTGCCACG
GCGGAACTCATCGCCGCCTGCCTTGCCCGCTGCTGGACAGGGGCTCGGCTGTTGGGCACTGACAATTCCG
TGGTGTTGTCGGGGAAGCTGACGTCCTTTCCATGGCTGCTCGCCTGTGTTGCCACCTGGATTCTGCGCGG
GACGTCCTTCTGCTACGTCCCTTCGGCCCTCAATCCAGCGGACCTTCCTTCCCGCGGCCTGCTGCCGGCT
CTGCGGCCTCTTCCGCGTCTTCGCCTTCGCCCTCAGACGAGTCGGATCTCCCTTTGGGCCGCCTCCCCGC
CTGGAATTCGAGCTCGGTACGATCAGCCTCGACTGTGCCTTCTAGTTGCCAGCCATCTGTTGTTTGCCCC
TCCCCCGTGCCTTCCTTGACCCTGGAAGGTGCCACTCCCACTGTCCTTTCCTAATAAAATGAGGAAATTG
CATCGCATTGTCTGAGTAGGTGTCATTCTATTCTGGGGGGTGGGGTGGGGCAGGACAGCAAGGGGGAGGA
TTGGGAAGACAATAGCCCAGCTTTTGTTCCCTTTAGTGAGGGTTAATTGCGCGCTTGGCGTAATCATGGT
CATAGCTGTTTCCTGTGTGAAATTGTTATCCGCTAATTCACTCCTCAGGTGCAGGCTGCCTATCAGAAGG
TGGTGGCTGGTGTGGCCAATGCCCTGGCTCACAAATACCACTGAGATCTTTTTCCCTCTGCCAAAAATTA
TGGGGACATCATGAAGCCCCTTGAGCATCTGACTTCTGGCTAATAAAGGAAATTTATTTTCATTGCAATA
GTGTGTTGGAATTTTTTGTGTCTCTCACTCGGAAGGACATATGGGAGGGCAAATCATTTAAAACATCAGA
ATGAGTATTTGGTTTAGAGTTTGGCAACATATGCCCATATGCTGGCTGCCATGAACAAAGGTTGGCTATA
AAGAGGTCATCAGTATATGAAACAGCCCCCTGCTGTCCATTCCTTATTCCATAGAAAAGCCTTGACTTGA
GGTTAGATTTTTTTTATATTTTGTTTTGTGTTATTTTTTTCTTTAACATCCCTAAAATTTTCCTTACATG
TTTTACTAGCCAGATTTTTCCTCCTCTCCTGACTACTCCCAGTCATAGCTGTCCCTCTTCTCTTATGGAG
ATCGGCCGGCCGCCGGCGTCGACGCGCGCGGCCGCGGCGCGCCGTTGCTGGCGTTTTTCCATAGGCTCCG
CCCCCCTGACGAGCATCACAAAAATCGACGCTCAAGTCAGAGGTGGCGAAACCCGACAGGACTATAAAGA
TACCAGGCGTTTCCCCCTGGAAGCTCCCTCGTGCGCTCTCCTGTTCCGACCCTGCCGCTTACCGGATACC
TGTCCGCCTTTCTCCCTTCGGGAAGCGTGGCGCTTTCTCATAGCTCACGCTGTAGGTATCTCAGTTCGGT
GTAGGTCGTTCGCTCCAAGCTGGGCTGTGTGCACGAACCCCCCGTTCAGCCCGACCGCTGCGCCTTATCC
GGTAACTATCGTCTTGAGTCCAACCCGGTAAGACACGACTTATCGCCACTGGCAGCAGCCACTGGTAACA
GGATTAGCAGAGCGAGGTATGTAGGCGGTGCTACAGAGTTCTTGAAGTGGTGGCCTAACTACGGCTACAC
TAGAAGAACAGTATTTGGTATCTGCGCTCTGCTGAAGCCAGTTACCTTCGGAAAAAGAGTTGGTAGCTCT
TGATCCGGCAAACAAACCACCGCTGGTAGCGGTGGTTTTTTTGTTTGCAAGCAGCAGATTACGCGCAGAA
AAAAAGGATCTCAAGAAGATCCTTTGATCTTTTCTACGGGGTCTGACGCTCAGTGGAACGAAAACTCACG
TTAAGGGATTTTGGTCATGAGATTATCAAAAAGGATCTTCACCTAGATCCTTTTAAATTAAAAATGAAGT
TTTAAATCAATCTAAAGTATATATGAGTAAACTTGGTCTGACAGTTACCAATGCTTAATCAGTGAGGCAC
CTATCTCAGCGATCTGTCTATTTCGTTCATCCATAGTTGCCTGACTCCCCGTCGTGTAGATAACTACGAT
ACGGGAGGGCTTACCATCTGGCCCCAGTGCTGCAATGATACCGCGAGACCCACGCTCACCGGCTCCAGAT
TTATCAGCAATAAACCAGCCAGCCGGAAGGGCCGAGCGCAGAAGTGGTCCTGCAACTTTATCCGCCTCCA
TCCAGTCTATTAATTGTTGCCGGGAAGCTAGAGTAAGTAGTTCGCCAGTTAATAGTTTGCGCAACGTTGT
TGCCATTGCTACAGGCATCGTGGTGTCACGCTCGTCGTTTGGTATGGCTTCATTCAGCTCCGGTTCCCAA
CGATCAAGGCGAGTTACATGATCCCCCATGTTGTGCAAAAAAGCGGTTAGCTCCTTCGGTCCTCCGATCG
TTGTCAGAAGTAAGTTGGCCGCAGTGTTATCACTCATGGTTATGGCAGCACTGCATAATTCTCTTACTGT
CATGCCATCCGTAAGATGCTTTTCTGTGACTGGTGAGTACTCAACCAAGTCATTCTGAGAATAGTGTATG
CGGCGACCGAGTTGCTCTTGCCCGGCGTCAATACGGGATAATACCGCGCCACATAGCAGAACTTTAAAAG
TGCTCATCATTGGAAAACGTTCTTCGGGGCGAAAACTCTCAAGGATCTTACCGCTGTTGAGATCCAGTTC
GATGTAACCCACTCGTGCACCCAACTGATCTTCAGCATCTTTTACTTTCACCAGCGTTTCTGGGTGAGCA
AAAACAGGAAGGCAAAATGCCGCAAAAAAGGGAATAAGGGCGACACGGAAATGTTGAATACTCATACTCT
TCCTTTTTCAATATTATTGAAGCATTTATCAGGGTTATTGTCTCATGAGCGGATACATATTTGAATGTAT
TTAGAAAAATAAACAAATAGGGGTTCCGCGCACATTTCCCCGAAAAGTGCCACCTGACGTCTAAGAAACC
ATTATTATCATGACATTAACCTATAAAAATAGGCGTATCACGAGGCCCTTTCGTCTACGCGCGCGCCGGC
GGCGCGCCGTCGACGGCCGGCCGCGGCCGC
Features (pLannotate 1.2.2; 16 found; start..end, strand, type, name):
    155..532     +  enhancer       CMV enhancer: human cytomegalovirus immediate early enhancer
    534..733     +  promoter       CMV promoter: human cytomegalovirus (CMV) immediate early promoter
    872..1004    +  intron         chimeric intron: chimera between introns from human β-globin and immunoglobulin heavy chain genes
   1127..1402    +  CDS            FRB: FKBP-rapamycin binding domain of human FRAP
   1419..2005    +  misc_feature   IRES2: internal ribosome entry site (IRES) of the encephalomyocarditis virus (EMCV)
   2006..2725    +  CDS            EBFP2: enhanced blue variant of GFP (Ai et al., 2007) mammalian codon-optimized
   2771..2903    +  intron         chimeric intron: chimera between introns from human β-globin and immunoglobulin heavy chain genes
   2912..3500    +  misc_feature   WPRE: woodchuck hepatitis virus posttranscriptional regulatory element
   3504..3520    +  misc_feature   MCS (fragment): pUC18/19 multiple cloning site
   3533..3644    +  polyA_signal   bGH poly(A) signal: bovine growth hormone polyadenylation signal
   3740..3758    -  promoter       T3 promoter: promoter for bacteriophage T3 RNA polymerase
   3817..3891    +  CDS            HBB (fragment): HBB_PONPY - Experimental evidence at transcript level: Swiss-Prot protein existence level 2. Involved in oxygen transport from the lung to the various peripheral tissues. From Pongo pygmaeus (Bornean orangutan).
   3962..4017    +  polyA_signal   β-globin poly(A) signal: rabbit β-globin polyadenylation signal (Gil and Proudfoot, 1987)
   4396..4984    -  rep_origin     ori: high-copy-number ColE1/pMB1/pBR322/pUC origin of replication
   5155..6015    -  CDS            AmpR: β-lactamase; bla; confers resistance to ampicillin, carbenicillin, and related antibiotics
   6016..6120    -  promoter       AmpR promoter: bla
