[The description below was written by a language model from this plasmid's Addgene catalogue record and pLannotate feature annotations shown in this document.]
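Description:
pRDAX-108 N-Tag GFP[2] L10 FRB EBPF2 is a custom-built mammalian expression plasmid of about 6.3 kb, made as a vector for protein–protein interaction assays based on bimolecular or trimolecular fluorescence complementation (BiFC/TriFC). It is propagated in E. coli at high copy from a ColE1/pUC-type origin and selected with ampicillin through the β-lactamase gene and its native promoter. No mammalian selection marker is annotated, which suggests transient transfection.

The expression unit is driven by the CMV immediate early enhancer and promoter, followed by a chimeric β-globin/immunoglobulin intron that promotes efficient processing of the transcript. The annotated insert is FRB, the FKBP-rapamycin binding domain. The catalogue lists it as mouse, whereas the automated annotation matches it to the human FRAP domain. The plasmid name indicates that FRB carries an N-terminal split-GFP fragment (GFP[2]) joined by a linker (L10). The feature table does not annotate these elements, although there is unannotated space between the intron and FRB where they could lie.

Downstream, an EMCV IRES allows translation of EBFP2 from the same transcript, so blue fluorescence marks transfected cells independently of any complementation signal. A second copy of the chimeric intron, a WPRE and the bGH polyadenylation signal complete the cassette. A β-globin fragment, a rabbit β-globin poly(A) signal and a T3 promoter are also detected in the backbone.

FRB binds FKBP in the presence of rapamycin, so this construct probably provides an inducible interaction partner or control for validating the complementation system, though the record does not say so explicitly.
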