Addgene plasmid #129985: pRDAX-108 N-Tag GFP[2] L10 FRB EBPF2
Purpose: PPI (BiFC/TriFC) assay vector
Depositing lab: Gary Lewin. Depositing organization: Max-Delbrueck-Centrum fuer Molekulare Medizin (MDC).
Backbone
  Vector backbone: custom built
  Vector type: Mammalian Expression
Growth in bacteria
  Bacterial resistance: Ampicillin, 100 μg/mL
  Growth temperature: 37°C
  Growth strain: DH5alpha
  Copy number: High Copy
Gene/Insert
  Gene/Insert name: FRB
  Species: M. musculus (mouse)
  Cloning method: Restriction Enzyme; 5′ cloning site unknown (unknown if destroyed); 3′ cloning site unknown (unknown if destroyed)
Terms and licenses: Academic/Nonprofit Terms; Industry Terms: Not Available to Industry
How to cite: pRDAX-108 N-Tag GFP[2] L10 FRB EBPF2 was a gift from Gary Lewin (Addgene plasmid # 129985 ; http://n2t.net/addgene:129985 ; RRID:Addgene_129985)
